>Addgene plasmid #193818 | pCDNA5/FRT-ChemoG-ATP | addgene full sequence | sequence record 381765 | Addgene NGS Result
GACGGATCGGGAGATCTCCCGATCCCCTATGGTGCACTCTCAGTACAATCTGCTCTGATGCCGCATAGTT
AAGCCAGTATCTGCTCCCTGCTTGTGTGTTGGAGGTCGCTGAGTAGTGCGCGAGCAAAATTTAAGCTACA
ACAAGGCAAGGCTTGACCGACAATTGCATGAAGAATCTGCTTAGGGTTAGGCGTTTTGCGCTGCTTCGCG
ATGTACGGGCCAGATATACGCGTTGACATTGATTATTGACTAGTTATTAATAGTAATCAATTACGGGGTC
ATTAGTTCATAGCCCATATATGGAGTTCCGCGTTACATAACTTACGGTAAATGGCCCGCCTGGCTGACCG
CCCAACGACCCCCGCCCATTGACGTCAATAATGACGTATGTTCCCATAGTAACGCCAATAGGGACTTTCC
ATTGACGTCAATGGGTGGAGTATTTACGGTAAACTGCCCACTTGGCAGTACATCAAGTGTATCATATGCC
AAGTACGCCCCCTATTGACGTCAATGACGGTAAATGGCCCGCCTGGCATTATGCCCAGTACATGACCTTA
TGGGACTTTCCTACTTGGCAGTACATCTACGTATTAGTCATCGCTATTACCATGGTGATGCGGTTTTGGC
AGTACATCAATGGGCGTGGATAGCGGTTTGACTCACGGGGATTTCCAAGTCTCCACCCCATTGACGTCAA
TGGGAGTTTGTTTTGGCACCAAAATCAACGGGACTTTCCAAAATGTCGTAACAACTCCGACCCATTGACG
CAAATGGGCGGTAGGCGTGTACGGTGGGAGGTCTATATAAGCAGAGCTCTCTGGCTAACTAGAGAACCCA
CTGCTTACTGGCTTATCGAAATTAATACGACTCACTATAGGGAGACCCAAGCTGGCTAGCGTTTAAACTT
ACCACCATGGTGAGCAAGGGCGAGGAGCTGTTCACCGGGGTGGTGCCCATCCTGGTCGAGCTGGACGGCG
ACGTAAACGGCCACAAGTTCAGCGTGTCCGGCGAGGGCGAGGGCGATGCCACCTACGGCAAGCTGACCCT
GAAGTTCATCTGCACCACCGGCAAGCTGCCCGTGCCCTGGCCCACCCTCGTGACCACCCTGACCTACGGC
GTGCAGTGCTTCAGCCGCTACCCCGACCACATGAAGCAGCACGACTTCTTCAAGTCCGCCATGCCCGAAG
GCTACGTCCAGGAGCGCACCATCTTCTTCAAGGACGACGGCAACTACAAGACCCGCGCCGAGGTGAAGTT
CGAGGGCGACACCCTGGTGAACCGCATCGAGCTGAAGGGCATCGACTTCAAGGAGGACGGCAACATCCTG
GGGCACAAGCTGGAGTACAACTACAACAGCCACAACGTCTATATCATGGCCGACAAGCAGAAGAACGGCA
TCAAGGTGAACTTCAAGATCCGCCACAACATCGAGGACGGCAGCGTGCAGCTCGCCGACCACTACCAGCA
GAACACCCCCATCGGCGACGGCCCCGTGCTGCTGCCCGACAACCACTACCTGAGCACCCAGTCCAAACTG
AGCAAAGACCCCAACGAGAAGCGCGATCACATGGTCCTGCTGGAGTTCGTGACCGCCGCCGGGATCACTG
GTGGCGGCATGAAAACTGTGAAAGTGAATATAACAACCCCTGATGGGCCAGTCTACGACGCTGATATCGA
GATGGTGTCCGTGCGGGCCGAGAGTGGTGATCTCGGCATCCTCCCCGGTCACATTCCCACAAAGGCCCCA
CTGAAGATCGGAGCTGTGCGGCTGAAGAAGGACGGCCAAACCGAGATGGTCGCAGTCTCAGGCGGCACTG
TTGAAGTGCGGCCTGACCACGTTACCATTAATGCTCAAGCCGCTGAAACAGCCGAAGGAATCGACAAAGA
GAGAGCAGAAGCCGCAAGACAGAGGGCCCAGGAGCGGCTGAACTCTCAATCCGATGACACCGATATTCGC
CGGGCCGAGCTGGCACTGCAGAGGGCCCTGAACAGACTGGACGTGGCTGGGAAGGCAAACGAATTCGGTG
GCGGTATCGGTACTGGCTTTCCATTCGACCCCCATTATGTGGAAGTCCTGGGCGAGCGCATGCACTACGT
CGATGTTGGTCCGCGCGATGGCACCCCTGTGCTGTTCCTGCACGGTAACCCGACCTCCTCCTACGTGTGG
CGCAACATCATCCCGCATGTTGCACCGACCCATCGCTGCATTGCTCCAGACCTGATCGGTATGGGCAAAT
CCGACAAACCAGACCTGGGTTATTTCTTCGACGACCACGTCCGCTTCATGGATGCCTTCATCGAAGCCCT
GGGTCTGGAAGAGGTCGTCCTGGTCATTCACGACTGGGGCTCCGCTCTGGGTTTCCACTGGGCCAAGCGC
AATCCAGAGCGCGTCAAAGGTATTGCATTTATGGAGTTCATCCGCCCTATCCCGACCTGGGACGAATGGC
CAGAATTTGCCCGCGAGACCTTCCAGGCCTTCCGCACCACCGACGTCGGCCGCAAGCTGATCATCGATCA
GAACGTTTTTATCGAGGGTACGCTGCCGATGGGTGTCGTCCGCCCGCTGACTGAAGTCGAGATGGACCAT
TACCGCGAGCCGTTCCTGAATCCTGTTGACCGCGAGCCACTGTGGCGCTTCCCAAACGAGCTGCCAATCG
CCGGTGAGCCAGCGAACATCGTCGCGCTGGTCGAAGAATACATGGACTGGCTGCACCAGTCCCCTGTCCC
GAAGCTGCTGTTCTGGGGCACCCCAGGCGTTCTGATCCCACCGGCCGAAGCCGCTCGCCTGGCCAAAAGC
CTGCCTAACTGCAAGGCTGTGGACATCGGCCCGGGTGAAAATCTGCTGCAAGAAGACAACCCGGACCTGA
TCGGCAGCGAGATCGCGCGCTGGCTGTCTACTCTGGAGATTTCCGGTTAGTCTAGAGGGCCCGTTTAAAC
CCGCTGATCAGCCTCGACTGTGCCTTCTAGTTGCCAGCCATCTGTTGTTTGCCCCTCCCCCGTGCCTTCC
TTGACCCTGGAAGGTGCCACTCCCACTGTCCTTTCCTAATAAAATGAGGAAATTGCATCGCATTGTCTGA
GTAGGTGTCATTCTATTCTGGGGGGTGGGGTGGGGCAGGACAGCAAGGGGGAGGATTGGGAAGACAATAG
CAGGCATGCTGGGGATGCGGTGGGCTCTATGGCTTCTGAGGCGGAAAGAACCAGCTGGGGCTCTAGGGGG
TATCCCC
[124 nt withheld, positions 3228-3351]
C
[91 nt withheld, positions 3353-3443]
AGGGTGATGGTTCACGTACCTAGAAGTTCCTATTCCGAAGTTCCTATTCTCTAGAAAGTATAGGAACTTC
CTTGGCCAAAAAGCCTGAACTCACCGCGACGTCTGTCGAGAAGTTTCTGATCGAAAAGTTCGACAGCGTC
TCCGACCTGATGCAGCTCTCGGAGGGCGAAGAATCTCGTGCTTTCAGCTTCGATGTAGGAGGGCGTGGAT
ATGTCCTGCGGGTAAATAGCTGCGCCGATGGTTTCTACAAAGATCGTTATGTTTATCGGCACTTTGCATC
GGCCGCGCTCCCGATTCCGGAAGTGCTTGACATTGGGGAATTCAGCGAGAGCCTGACCTATTGCATCTCC
CGCCGTGCACAGGGTGTCACGTTGCAAGACCTGCCTGAAACCGAACTGCCCGCTGTTCTGCAGCCGGTCG
CGGAGGCCATGGATGCGATCGCTGCGGCCGATCTTAGCCAGACGAGCGGGTTCGGCCCATTCGGACCGCA
AGGAATCGGTCAATACACTACATGGCGTGATTTCATATGCGCGATTGCTGATCCCCATGTGTATCACTGG
CAAACTGTGATGGACGACACCGTCAGTGCGTCCGTCGCGCAGGCTCTCGATGAGCTGATGCTTTGGGCCG
AGGACTGCCCCGAAGTCCGGCACCTCGTGCACGCGGATTTCGGCTCCAACAATGTCCTGACGGACAATGG
CCGCATAACAGCGGTCATTGACTGGAGCGAGGCGATGTTCGGGGATTCCCAATACGAGGTCGCCAACATC
TTCTTCTGGAGGCCGTGGTTGGCTTGTATGGAGCAGCAGACGCGCTACTTCGAGCGGAGGCATCCGGAGC
TTGCAGGATCGCCGCGGCTCCGGGCGTATATGCTCCGCATTGGTCTTGACCAACTCTATCAGAGCTTGGT
TGACGGCAATTTCGATGATGCAGCTTGGGCGCAGGGTCGATGCGACGCAATCGTCCGATCCGGAGCCGGG
ACTGTCGGGCGTACACAAATCGCCCGCAGAAGCGCGGCCGTCTGGACCGATGGCTGTGTAGAAGTACTCG
CCGATAGTGGAAACCGACGCCCCAGCACTCGTCCGAGGGCAAAGGAATAGCACGTACTACGAGATTTCGA
TTCCACCGCCGCCTTCTATGAAAGGTTGGGCTTCGGAATCGTTTTCCGGGACGCCGGCTGGATGATCCTC
CAGCGCGGGGATCTCATGCTGGAGTTCTTCGCCCACCCCAACTTGTTTATTGCAGCTTATAATGGTTACA
AATAAAGCAATAGCATCACAAATTTCACAAATAAAGCATTTTTTTCACTGCATTCTAGTTGTGGTTTGTC
CAAACTCATCAATGTATCTTATCATGTCTGTATACCGTCGACCTCTAGCTAGAGCTTGGCGTAATCATGG
TCATAGCTGTTTCCTGTGTGAAATTGTTATCCGCTCACAATTCCACACAACATACGAGCCGGAAGCATAA
AGTGTAAAGCCTGGGGTGCCTAATGAGTGAGCTAACTCACATTAATTGCGTTGCGCTCACTGCCCGCTTT
CCAGTCGGGAAACCTGTCGTGCCAGCTGCATTAATGAATCGGCCAACGCGCGGGGAGAGGCGGTTTGCGT
ATTGGGCGCTCTTCCGCTTCCTCGCTCACTGACTCGCTGCGCTCGGTCGTTCGGCTGCGGCGAGCGGTAT
CAGCTCACTCAAAGGCGGTAATACGGTTATCCACAGAATCAGGGGATAACGCAGGAAAGAACATGTGAGC
AAAAGGCCAGCAAAAGGCCAGGAACCGTAAAAAGGCCGCGTTGCTGGCGTTTTTCCATAGGCTCCGCCCC
CCTGACGAGCATCACAAAAATCGACGCTCAAGTCAGAGGTGGCGAAACCCGACAGGACTATAAAGATACC
AGGCGTTTCCCCCTGGAAGCTCCCTCGTGCGCTCTCCTGTTCCGACCCTGCCGCTTACCGGATACCTGTC
CGCCTTTCTCCCTTCGGGAAGCGTGGCGCTTTCTCATAGCTCACGCTGTAGGTATCTCAGTTCGGTGTAG
GTCGTTCGCTCCAAGCTGGGCTGTGTGCACGAACCCCCCGTTCAGCCCGACCGCTGCGCCTTATCCGGTA
ACTATCGTCTTGAGTCCAACCCGGTAAGACACGACTTATCGCCACTGGCAGCAGCCACTGGTAACAGGAT
TAGCAGAGCGAGGTATGTAGGCGGTGCTACAGAGTTCTTGAAGTGGTGGCCTAACTACGGCTACACTAGA
AGAACAGTATTTGGTATCTGCGCTCTGCTGAAGCCAGTTACCTTCGGAAAAAGAGTTGGTAGCTCTTGAT
CCGGCAAACAAACCACCGCTGGTAGCGGTGGTTTTTTTGTTTGCAAGCAGCAGATTACGCGCAGAAAAAA
AGGATCTCAAGAAGATCCTTTGATCTTTTCTACGGGGTCTGACGCTCAGTGGAACGAAAACTCACGTTAA
GGGATTTTGGTCATGAGATTATCAAAAAGGATCTTCACCTAGATCCTTTTAAATTAAAAATGAAGTTTTA
AATCAATCTAAAGTATATATGAGTAAACTTGGTCTGACAGTTACCAATGCTTAATCAGTGAGGCACCTAT
CTCAGCGATCTGTCTATTTCGTTCATCCATAGTTGCCTGACTCCCCGTCGTGTAGATAACTACGATACGG
GAGGGCTTACCATCTGGCCCCAGTGCTGCAATGATACCGCGAGACCCACGCTCACCGGCTCCAGATTTAT
CAGCAATAAACCAGCCAGCCGGAAGGGCCGAGCGCAGAAGTGGTCCTGCAACTTTATCCGCCTCCATCCA
GTCTATTAATTGTTGCCGGGAAGCTAGAGTAAGTAGTTCGCCAGTTAATAGTTTGCGCAACGTTGTTGCC
ATTGCTACAGGCATCGTGGTGTCACGCTCGTCGTTTGGTATGGCTTCATTCAGCTCCGGTTCCCAACGAT
CAAGGCGAGTTACATGATCCCCCATGTTGTGCAAAAAAGCGGTTAGCTCCTTCGGTCCTCCGATCGTTGT
CAGAAGTAAGTTGGCCGCAGTGTTATCACTCATGGTTATGGCAGCACTGCATAATTCTCTTACTGTCATG
CCATCCGTAAGATGCTTTTCTGTGACTGGTGAGTACTCAACCAAGTCATTCTGAGAATAGTGTATGCGGC
GACCGAGTTGCTCTTGCCCGGCGTCAATACGGGATAATACCGCGCCACATAGCAGAACTTTAAAAGTGCT
CATCATTGGAAAACGTTCTTCGGGGCGAAAACTCTCAAGGATCTTACCGCTGTTGAGATCCAGTTCGATG
TAACCCACTCGTGCACCCAACTGATCTTCAGCATCTTTTACTTTCACCAGCGTTTCTGGGTGAGCAAAAA
CAGGAAGGCAAAATGCCGCAAAAAAGGGAATAAGGGCGACACGGAAATGTTGAATACTCATACTCTTCCT
TTTTCAATATTATTGAAGCATTTATCAGGGTTATTGTCTCATGAGCGGATACATATTTGAATGTATTTAG
AAAAATAAACAAATAGGGGTTCCGCGCACATTTCCCCGAAAAGTGCCACCTGACGTC
Features (pLannotate 1.2.2; 23 found; start..end, strand, type, name):
     28..80      -  misc_feature   bom (fragment): basis of mobility region from pBR322
    235..614     +  enhancer       CMV enhancer: human cytomegalovirus immediate early enhancer
    687..704     -  promoter       CMV promoter (fragment): human cytomegalovirus (CMV) immediate early promoter
    767..818     +  promoter       CMVd2 promoter: truncated human cytomegalovirus (CMV) immediate early promoter that yields moderately reduced expression relative to the full-length promoter
    814..847     +  LTR            5' LTR (truncated) (fragment): truncated 5' long terminal repeat (LTR) from HIV-1
    863..881     +  promoter       T7 promoter: promoter for bacteriophage T7 RNA polymerase
    917..1615    +  CDS            mEGFP: mEGFP is a basic (constitutively fluorescent) green fluorescent protein published in 2002, derived from Aequorea victoria. It has moderate acid sensitivity.
   1619..2014    +  CDS            atpC: ATPE_BACSU - Experimental evidence at protein level: Swiss-Prot protein existence level 1. Produces ATP from ADP in the presence of a proton gradient across the membrane. From Bacillus subtilis (strain 168).
   2036..2916    +  CDS            HaloTag® (fragment): modified bacterial dehalogenase that forms covalent bonds with chloroalkane derivatives
   2958..3182    +  polyA_signal   bGH poly(A) signal: bovine growth hormone polyadenylation signal
   3186..3207    +  promoter       SV40 promoter (fragment): SV40 enhancer and early promoter
   3228..3461    +  rep_origin     f1 ori (fragment) (sequence partly withheld): f1 bacteriophage origin of replication; arrow indicates direction of (+) strand synthesis
   3466..3513    +  protein_bind   FRT: FLP-mediated recombination occurs in the 8-bp core sequence TCTAGAAA (Turan and Bode, 2011). FLP recombinase from the Saccharomyces cerevisiae 2μ plasmid
   3521..4543    +  CDS            HygR: aminoglycoside phosphotransferase from E. coli; aph(4)-Ia; confers resistance to hygromycin
   4553..4678    +  CDS            ble (fragment): BLE_KLEPN - Experimental evidence at protein level: Swiss-Prot protein existence level 1. Binding protein with a strong affinity to the bleomycin family of antibiotics. Binds to CL990; an antimitotic-antibiotic compound. From Klebsiella pneumoniae.
   4673..4794    +  polyA_signal   SV40 poly(A) signal: SV40 polyadenylation signal
   4867..4883    -  protein_bind   lac operator: The lac repressor binds to the lac operator to inhibit transcription in E. coli. This inhibition can be relieved by adding lactose or isopropyl-β-D-thiogalactopyranoside (IPTG). lac repressor encoded by lacI
   4891..4921    -  promoter       lac promoter: promoter for the E. coli lac operon
   4936..4957    -  protein_bind   CAP binding site: CAP binding activates transcription in the presence of cAMP. E. coli catabolite activator protein
   4970..5062    -  CDS            lacI (fragment): lac repressor; lacI; The lac repressor binds to the lac operator to inhibit transcription in E. coli. This inhibition can be relieved by adding lactose or isopropyl-β-D-thiogalactopyranoside (IPTG).
   5245..5833    -  rep_origin     ori: high-copy-number ColE1/pMB1/pBR322/pUC origin of replication
   6004..6864    -  CDS            AmpR: β-lactamase; bla; confers resistance to ampicillin, carbenicillin, and related antibiotics
   6865..6969    -  promoter       AmpR promoter: bla
