[The description below was written by a language model from this plasmid's Addgene catalogue record and pLannotate feature annotations shown in this document.]
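Description:
pCDNA5/FRT-ChemoG-ATP is a mammalian expression plasmid of about 7 kb, built on the pcDNA5/FRT backbone, for CMV-driven overexpression of the synthetic ATP biosensor ChemoG-ATP in mammalian cell lines. It is propagated in E. coli through a high-copy ColE1/pUC-type origin with ampicillin selection from the bla gene and its own promoter. The backbone also carries a fragment of the f1 origin and some lac regulatory remnants.

The roughly 2 kb insert, assembled by Gibson cloning, sits downstream of the CMV enhancer/promoter and a T7 promoter and ends at the bovine growth hormone polyadenylation signal. The annotated coding segments run in series as a fusion. First is monomeric EGFP carrying the A206K mutation, then the epsilon subunit of the Bacillus subtilis F-type ATP synthase (atpC), then a HaloTag7 domain carrying L271E. HaloTag binds chloroalkane ligands covalently, so it can be labelled with a synthetic fluorophore. The arrangement is consistent with a chemogenetic FRET sensor in which ATP-dependent changes in the central domain alter energy transfer between EGFP and the HaloTag-bound dye. The associated publication concerns multicolor biosensors with large dynamic ranges, though the record itself does not describe the sensing mechanism.

Downstream of the expression cassette, an FRT site directly precedes a hygromycin resistance gene followed by the SV40 poly(A) signal. No complete promoter is annotated in front of this gene. This matches the standard Flp-In design, where FLP-mediated recombination into a genomic FRT site supplies what the marker needs for expression and so allows hygromycin selection of stable, single-site integrants. The plasmid can therefore serve for transient transfection or for generating isogenic stable lines.
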