Addgene plasmid #193818: pCDNA5/FRT-ChemoG-ATP
Purpose: CMV overexpression of ChemoG-ATP in mammalian cell lines
Depositing lab: Julien Hiblot. Depositing organization: Max Planck Institute for Medical Research. Publication: A general method for the development of multicolor biosensors with large dynamic ranges. Hellweg L, Edenhofer A, Barck L, Huppertz MC, Frei MS, Tarnawski M, Bergner A, Koch B, Johnsson K, Hiblot J. Nat Chem Biol. 2023 Jun 8. doi: 10.1038/s41589-023-01350-1. PubMed 37291200.
Backbone
  Vector backbone: pcDNA5/FRT
  Backbone size w/o insert (bp): 5000
  Vector type: Mammalian Expression
  Selectable markers: Hygromycin
Growth in bacteria
  Bacterial resistance: Ampicillin, 100 μg/mL
  Growth temperature: 37°C
  Growth strain: DH5alpha
  Copy number: High Copy
Gene/Insert
  Gene/Insert name: ChemoG-ATP
  Species: Synthetic
  Insert size (bp): 2000
  Mutation: EGFP:A206K; HT7: L271E
  Promoter: CMV
  Cloning method: Gibson Cloning
Terms and licenses: Academic/Nonprofit Terms; Industry Terms: Not Available to Industry
How to cite: pCDNA5/FRT-ChemoG-ATP was a gift from Julien Hiblot (Addgene plasmid # 193818 ; http://n2t.net/addgene:193818 ; RRID:Addgene_193818)
